>Addgene plasmid #77548 | EPHB2 gRNA (BRDN0001147198) | addgene full sequence | sequence record 187974 | Addgene Assembled Sequence
CCCGGGTGCAAAGATGGATAAAGTTTTAAACAGAGAGGAATCTTTGCAGCTAATGGACCTTCTAGGTCTT
GAAAGGAGTGGGAATTGGCTCCGGTGCCCGTCAGTGGGCAGAGCGCACATCGCCCACAGTCCCCGAGAAG
TTGGGGGGAGGGGTCGGCAATTGATCCGGTGCCTAGAGAAGGTGGCGCGGGGTAAACTGGGAAAGTGATG
TCGTGTACTGGCTCCGCCTTTTTCCCGAGGGTGGGGGAGAACCGTATATAAGTGCAGTAGTCGCCGTGAA
CGTTCTTTTTCGCAACGGGTTTGCCGCCAGAACACAGGTAAGTGCCGTGTGTGGTTCCCGCGGGCCTGGC
CTCTTTACGGGTTATGGCCCTTGCGTGCCTTGAATTACTTCCACCTGGCTGCAGTACGTGATTCTTGATC
CCGAGCTTCGGGTTGGAAGTGGGTGGGAGAGTTCGAGGCCTTGCGCTTAAGGAGCCCCTTCGCCTCGTGC
TTGAGTTGAGGCCTGGCCTGGGCGCTGGGGCCGCCGCGTGCGAATCTGGTGGCACCTTCGCGCCTGTCTC
GCTGCTTTCGATAAGTCTCTAGCCATTTAAAATTTTTGATGACCTGCTGCGACGCTTTTTTTCTGGCAAG
ATAGTCTTGTAAATGCGGGCCAAGATCTGCACACTGGTATTTCGGTTTTTGGGGCCGCGGGCGGCGACGG
GGCCCGTGCGTCCCAGCGCACATGTTCGGCGAGGCGGGGCCTGCGAGCGCGGCCACCGAGAATCGGACGG
GGGTAGTCTCAAGCTGGCCGGCCTGCTCTGGTGCCTGGCCTCGCGCCGCCGTGTATCGCCCCGCCCTGGG
CGGCAAGGCTGGCCCGGTCGGCACCAGTTGCGTGAGCGGAAAGATGGCCGCTTCCCGGCCCTGCTGCAGG
GAGCTCAAAATGGAGGACGCGGCGCTCGGGAGAGCGGGCGGGTGAGTCACCCACACAAAGGAAAAGGGCC
TTTCCGTCCTCAGCCGTCGCTTCATGTGACTCCACGGAGTACCGGGCGCCGTCCAGGCACCTCGATTAGT
TCTCGAGCTTTTGGAGTACGTCGTCTTTAGGTTGGGGGGAGGGGTTTTATGCGATGGAGTTTCCCCACAC
TGAGTGGGTGGAGACTGAAGTTAGGCCAGCTTGGCACTTGATGTAATTCTCCTTGGAATTTGCCCTTTTT
GAGTTTGGATCTTGGTTCATTCTCAAGCCTCAGACAGTGGTTCAAAGTTTTTTTCTTCCATTTCAGGTGT
CGTGACGTACGGCCACCATGACCGAGTACAAGCCCACGGTGCGCCTCGCCACCCGCGACGACGTCCCCAG
GGCCGTACGCACCCTCGCCGCCGCGTTCGCCGACTACCCCGCCACGCGCCACACCGTCGATCCGGACCGC
CACATCGAGCGGGTCACCGAGCTGCAAGAACTCTTCCTCACGCGCGTCGGGCTCGACATCGGCAAGGTGT
GGGTCGCGGACGACGGCGCCGCCGTGGCGGTCTGGACCACGCCGGAGAGCGTCGAAGCGGGGGCGGTGTT
CGCCGAGATCGGCCCGCGCATGGCCGAGTTGAGCGGTTCCCGGCTGGCCGCGCAGCAACAGATGGAAGGC
CTCCTGGCGCCGCACCGGCCCAAGGAGCCCGCGTGGTTCCTGGCCACCGTCGGAGTCTCGCCCGACCACC
AGGGCAAGGGTCTGGGCAGCGCCGTCGTGCTCCCCGGAGTGGAGGCGGCCGAGCGCGCCGGGGTGCCCGC
CTTCCTGGAGACCTCCGCGCCCCGCAACCTCCCCTTCTACGAGCGGCTCGGCTTCACCGTCACCGCCGAC
GTCGAGGTGCCCGAAGGACCGCGCACCTGGTGCATGACCCGCAAGCCCGGTGCCTGAACGCGTTAAGTCG
ACAATCAACCTCTGGATTACAAAATTTGTGAAAGATTGACTGGTATTCTTAACTATGTTGCTCCTTTTAC
GCTATGTGGATACGCTGCTTTAATGCCTTTGTATCATGCTATTGCTTCCCGTATGGCTTTCATTTTCTCC
TCCTTGTATAAATCCTGGTTGCTGTCTCTTTATGAGGAGTTGTGGCCCGTTGTCAGGCAACGTGGCGTGG
TGTGCACTGTGTTTGCTGACGCAACCCCCACTGGTTGGGGCATTGCCACCACCTGTCAGCTCCTTTCCGG
GACTTTCGCTTTCCCCCTCCCTATTGCCACGGCGGAACTCATCGCCGCCTGCCTTGCCCGCTGCTGGACA
GGGGCTCGGCTGTTGGGCACTGACAATTCCGTGGTGTTGTCGGGGAAATCATCGTCCTTTCCTTGGCTGC
TCGCCTGTGTTGCCACCTGGATTCTGCGCGGGACGTCCTTCTGCTACGTCCCTTCGGCCCTCAATCCAGC
GGACCTTCCTTCCCGCGGCCTGCTGCCGGCTCTGCGGCCTCTTCCGCGTCTTCGCCTTCGCCCTCAGACG
AGTCGGATCTCCCTTTGGGCCGCCTCCCCGCGTCGACTTTAAGACCAATGACTTACAAGGCAGCTGTAGA
TCTTAGCCACTTTTTAAAAGAAAAGGGGGGACTGGAAGGGCTAATTCACTCCCAACGAAGACAAGATCTG
CTTTTTGCTTGTACTGGGTCTCTCTGGTTAGACCAGATCTGAGCCTGGGAGCTCTCTGGCTAACTAGGGA
ACCCACTGCTTAAGCCTCAATAAAGCTTGCCTTGAGTGCTTCAAGTAGTGTGTGCCCGTCTGTTGTGTGA
CTCTGGTAACTAGAGATCCCTCAGACCCTTTTAGTCAGTGTGGAAAATCTCTAGCAGTACGTATAGTAGT
TCATGTCATCTTATTATTCAGTATTTATAACTTGCAAAGAAATGAATATCAGAGAGTGAGAGGAACTTGT
TTATTGCAGCTTATAATGGTTACAAATAAAGCAATAGCATCACAAATTTCACAAATAAAGCATTTTTTTC
ACTGCATTCTAGTTGTGGTTTGTCCAAACTCATCAATGTATCTTATCATGTCTGGCTCTAGCTATCCCGC
CCCTAACTCCGCCCATCCCGCCCCTAACTCCGCCCAGTTCCGCCCATTCTCCGCCCCATGGCTGACTAAT
TTTTTTTATTTATGCAGAGGCCGAGGCCGCCTCGGCCTCTGAGCTATTCCAGAAGTAGTGAGGAGGCTTT
TTTGGAGGCCTAGGGACGTACCCAATTCGCCCTATAGTGAGTCGTATTACGCGCGCTCACTGGCCGTCGT
TTTACAACGTCGTGACTGGGAAAACCCTGGCGTTACCCAACTTAATCGCCTTGCAGCACATCCCCCTTTC
GCCAGCTGGCGTAATAGCGAAGAGGCCCGCACCGATCGCCCTTCCCAACAGTTGCGCAGCCTGAATGGCG
AATGGG
[124 nt withheld, positions 3367-3490]
C
[91 nt withheld, positions 3492-3582]
A
[49 nt withheld, positions 3584-3632]
CCTTTGACGTTGGAGTCCACGTTCTTT
[37 nt withheld, positions 3660-3696]
ACCCTATCTCGGTCTATTCTTTTGATTTATAAGGGATTTTGCCGATTTCGGCCTATTGGTTAAAAAATGA
GCTGATTTAACAAAAATTTAACGCGAATTTTAACAAAATATTAACGCTTACAATTTAGGTGGCACTTTTC
GGGGAAATGTGCGCGGAACCCCTATTTGTTTATTTTTCTAAATACATTCAAATATGTATCCGCTCATGAG
ACAATAACCCTGATAAATGCTTCAATAATATTGAAAAAGGAAGAGTATGAGTATTCAACATTTCCGTGTC
GCCCTTATTCCCTTTTTTGCGGCATTTTGCCTTCCTGTTTTTGCTCACCCAGAAACGCTGGTGAAAGTAA
AAGATGCTGAAGATCAGTTGGGTGCACGAGTGGGTTACATCGAACTGGATCTCAACAGCGGTAAGATCCT
TGAGAGTTTTCGCCCCGAAGAACGTTTTCCAATGATGAGCACTTTTAAAGTTCTGCTATGTGGCGCGGTA
TTATCCCGTATTGACGCCGGGCAAGAGCAACTCGGTCGCCGCATACACTATTCTCAGAATGACTTGGTTG
AGTACTCACCAGTCACAGAAAAGCATCTTACGGATGGCATGACAGTAAGAGAATTATGCAGTGCTGCCAT
AACCATGAGTGATAACACTGCGGCCAACTTACTTCTGACAACGATCGGAGGACCGAAGGAGCTAACCGCT
TTTTTGCACAACATGGGGGATCATGTAACTCGCCTTGATCGTTGGGAACCGGAGCTGAATGAAGCCATAC
CAAACGACGAGCGTGACACCACGATGCCTGTAGCAATGGCAACAACGTTGCGCAAACTATTAACTGGCGA
ACTACTTACTCTAGCTTCCCGGCAACAATTAATAGACTGGATGGAGGCGGATAAAGTTGCAGGACCACTT
CTGCGCTCGGCCCTTCCGGCTGGCTGGTTTATTGCTGATAAATCTGGAGCCGGTGAGCGTGGGTCTCGCG
GTATCATTGCAGCACTGGGGCCAGATGGTAAGCCCTCCCGTATCGTAGTTATCTACACGACGGGGAGTCA
GGCAACTATGGATGAACGAAATAGACAGATCGCTGAGATAGGTGCCTCACTGATTAAGCATTGGTAACTG
TCAGACCAAGTTTACTCATATATACTTTAGATTGATTTAAAACTTCATTTTTAATTTAAAAGGATCTAGG
TGAAGATCCTTTTTGATAATCTCATGACCAAAATCCCTTAACGTGAGTTTTCGTTCCACTGAGCGTCAGA
CCCCGTAGAAAAGATCAAAGGATCTTCTTGAGATCCTTTTTTTCTGCGCGTAATCTGCTGCTTGCAAACA
AAAAAACCACCGCTACCAGCGGTGGTTTGTTTGCCGGATCAAGAGCTACCAACTCTTTTTCCGAAGGTAA
CTGGCTTCAGCAGAGCGCAGATACCAAATACTGTTCTTCTAGTGTAGCCGTAGTTAGGCCACCACTTCAA
GAACTCTGTAGCACCGCCTACATACCTCGCTCTGCTAATCCTGTTACCAGTGGCTGCTGCCAGTGGCGAT
AAGTCGTGTCTTACCGGGTTGGACTCAAGACGATAGTTACCGGATAAGGCGCAGCGGTCGGGCTGAACGG
GGGGTTCGTGCACACAGCCCAGCTTGGAGCGAACGACCTACACCGAACTGAGATACCTACAGCGTGAGCT
ATGAGAAAGCGCCACGCTTCCCGAAGGGAGAAAGGCGGACAGGTATCCGGTAAGCGGCAGGGTCGGAACA
GGAGAGCGCACGAGGGAGCTTCCAGGGGGAAACGCCTGGTATCTTTATAGTCCTGTCGGGTTTCGCCACC
TCTGACTTGAGCGTCGATTTTTGTGATGCTCGTCAGGGGGGCGGAGCCTATGGAAAAACGCCAGCAACGC
GGCCTTTTTACGGTTCCTGGCCTTTTGCTGGCCTTTTGCTCACATGTTCTTTCCTGCGTTATCCCCTGAT
TCTGTGGATAACCGTATTACCGCCTTTGAGTGAGCTGATACCGCTCGCCGCAGCCGAACGACCGAGCGCA
GCGAGTCAGTGAGCGAGGAAGCGGAAGAGCGCCCAATACGCAAACCGCCTCTCCCCGCGCGTTGGCCGAT
TCATTAATGCAGCTGGCACGACAGGTTTCCCGACTGGAAAGCGGGCAGTGAGCGCAACGCAATTAATGTG
AGTTAGCTCACTCATTAGGCACCCCAGGCTTTACACTTTATGCTTCCGGCTCGTATGTTGTGTGGAATTG
TGAGCGGATAACAATTTCACACAGGAAACAGCTATGACCATGATTACGCCAAGCGCGCAATTAACCCTCA
CTAAAGGGAACAAAAGCTGGAGCTGCAAGCTTAATGTAGTCTTATGCAATACTCTTGTAGTCTTGCAACA
TGGTAACGATGAGTTAGCAACATGCCTTACAAGGAGAGAAAAAGCACCGTGCATGCCGATTGGTGGAAGT
AAGGTGGTACGATCGTGCCTTATTAGGAAGGCAACAGACGGGTCTGACATGGATTGGACGAACCACTGAA
TTGCCGCATTGCAGAGATATTGTATTTAAGTGCCTAGCTCGATACATAAACGGGTCTCTCTGGTTAGACC
AGATCTGAGCCTGGGAGCTCTCTGGCTAACTAGGGAACCCACTGCTTAAGCCTCAATAAAGCTTGCCTTG
AGTGCTTCAAGTAGTGTGTGCCCGTCTGTTGTGTGACTCTGGTAACTAGAGATCCCTCAGACCCTTTTAG
TCAGTGTGGAAAATCTCTAGCAGTGGCGCCCGAACAGGGACTTGAAAGCGAAAGGGAAACCAGAGGAGCT
CTCTCGACGCAGGACTCGGCTTGCTGAAGCGCGCACGGCAAGAGGCGAGGGGCGGCGACTGGTGAGTACG
CCAAAAATTTTGACTAGCGGAGGCTAGAAGGAGAGAGATGGGTGCGAGAGCGTCAGTATTAAGCGGGGGA
GAATTAGATCGCGATGGGAAAAAATTCGGTTAAGGCCAGGGGGAAAGAAAAAATATAAATTAAAACATAT
AGTATGGGCAAGCAGGGAGCTAGAACGATTCGCAGTTAATCCTGGCCTGTTAGAAACATCAGAAGGCTGT
AGACAAATACTGGGACAGCTACAACCATCCCTTCAGACAGGATCAGAAGAACTTAGATCATTATATAATA
CAGTAGCAACCCTCTATTGTGTGCATCAAAGGATAGAGATAAAAGACACCAAGGAAGCTTTAGACAAGAT
AGAGGAAGAGCAAAACAAAAGTAAGACCACCGCACAGCAAGCGGCCGCTGATCTTCAGACCTGGAGGAGG
AGATATGAGGGACAATTGGAGAAGTGAATTATATAAATATAAAGTAGTAAAAATTGAACCATTAGGAGTA
GCACCCACCAAGGCAAAGAGAAGAGTGGTGCAGAGAGAAAAAAGAGCAGTGGGAATAGGAGCTTTGTTCC
TTGGGTTCTTGGGAGCAGCAGGAAGCACTATGGGCGCAGCGTCAATGACGCTGACGGTACAGGCCAGACA
ATTATTGTCTGGTATAGTGCAGCAGCAGAACAATTTGCTGAGGGCTATTGAGGCGCAACAGCATCTGTTG
CAACTCACAGTCTGGGGCATCAAGCAGCTCCAGGCAAGAATCCTGGCTGTGGAAAGATACCTAAAGGATC
AACAGCTCCTGGGGATTTGGGGTTGCTCTGGAAAACTCATTTGCACCACTGCTGTGCCTTGGAATGCTAG
TTGGAGTAATAAATCTCTGGAACAGATTTGGAATCACACGACCTGGATGGAGTGGGACAGAGAAATTAAC
AATTACACAAGCTTAATACACTCCTTAATTGAAGAATCGCAAAACCAGCAAGAAAAGAATGAACAAGAAT
TATTGGAATTAGATAAATGGGCAAGTTTGTGGAATTGGTTTAACATAACAAATTGGCTGTGGTATATAAA
ATTATTCATAATGATAGTAGGAGGCTTGGTAGGTTTAAGAATAGTTTTTGCTGTACTTTCTATAGTGAAT
AGAGTTAGGCAGGGATATTCACCATTATCGTTTCAGACCCACCTCCCAACCCCGAGGGGACCCAGAGAGG
GCCTATTTCCCATGATTCCTTCATATTTGCATATACGATACAAGGCTGTTAGAGAGATAATTAGAATTAA
TTTGACTGTAAACACAAAGATATTAGTACAAAATACGTGACGTAGAAAGTAATAATTTCTTGGGTAGTTT
GCAGTTTTAAAATTATGTTTTAAAATGGACTATCATATGCTTACCGTAACTTGAAAGTATTTCGATTTCT
TGGCTTTATATATCTTGTGGAAAGGACGAAACACCGAGGTCACTGATGTAAATGCGGTTTTAGAGCTAGA
AATAGCAAGTTAAAATAAGGCTAGTCCGTTATCAACTTGAAAAAGTGGCACCGAGTCGGTGCTTTTTTAA
GCTTGGCGTAACTAGATCTTGAGACAAATGGCAGTATTCATCCACAATTTTAAAAGAAAAGGGGGGATTG
GGGGGTACAGTGCAGGGGAAAGAATAGTAGACATAATAGCAACAGACATACAAACTAAAGAATTACAAAA
ACAAATTACAAAAATTCAAAATTTTCGGGTTTATTACAGGGACAGCAGAGATCCACTTTGGCGCCGGCTC
GAGGGGG
Features (pLannotate 1.2.2; 29 found; start..end, strand, type, name):
     14..80      +  CDS            small t antigen (fragment): SV40 (simian virus 40) small t antigen
    106..317     +  promoter       EF-1α core promoter: core promoter for human elongation factor EF-1α
    318..1256    +  intron         EF-1α intron A: intron upstream of the start codon of human EF-1α
   1278..1877    +  CDS            PuroR (fragment): puromycin N-acetyltransferase; pac from Streptomyces; confers resistance to puromycin
   1893..2481    +  misc_feature   WPRE: woodchuck hepatitis virus posttranscriptional regulatory element
   2532..2551    +  misc_feature   cPPT/CTS (fragment): central polypurine tract and central termination sequence of HIV-1
   2553..2786    +  LTR            3' LTR (ΔU3): self-inactivating 3' long terminal repeat (LTR) from HIV-1
   2864..2985    +  polyA_signal   SV40 poly(A) signal: SV40 polyadenylation signal
   3025..3160    +  rep_origin     SV40 ori: SV40 origin of replication
   3181..3199    -  promoter       T7 promoter: promoter for bacteriophage T7 RNA polymerase
   3207..3362    +  CDS            lacZα (fragment): LacZα fragment of β-galactosidase; lacZ fragment
   3367..3795    +  rep_origin     f1 ori (sequence partly withheld): f1 bacteriophage origin of replication; arrow indicates direction of (+) strand synthesis
   3848..3952    +  promoter       AmpR promoter: bla
   3953..4813    +  CDS            AmpR: β-lactamase; bla; confers resistance to ampicillin, carbenicillin, and related antibiotics
   4984..5572    +  rep_origin     ori: high-copy-number ColE1/pMB1/pBR322/pUC origin of replication
   5755..5847    +  CDS            lacI (fragment): lac repressor; lacI; The lac repressor binds to the lac operator to inhibit transcription in E. coli. This inhibition can be relieved by adding lactose or isopropyl-β-D-thiogalactopyranoside (IPTG).
   5860..5881    +  protein_bind   CAP binding site: CAP binding activates transcription in the presence of cAMP. E. coli catabolite activator protein
   5896..5926    +  promoter       lac promoter: promoter for the E. coli lac operon
   5934..5950    +  protein_bind   lac operator: The lac repressor binds to the lac operator to inhibit transcription in E. coli. This inhibition can be relieved by adding lactose or isopropyl-β-D-thiogalactopyranoside (IPTG). lac repressor encoded by lacI
   5995..6013    +  promoter       T3 promoter: promoter for bacteriophage T3 RNA polymerase
   6041..6267    +  promoter       RSV promoter: Rous sarcoma virus enhancer/promoter
   6268..6448    +  LTR            5' LTR (truncated): truncated 5' long terminal repeat (LTR) from HIV-1
   6495..6620    +  misc_feature   HIV-1 Ψ: packaging signal of human immunodeficiency virus type 1
   6604..6967    +  CDS            HIV-1 gag (fragment): gag protein from human immunodeficiency virus 1; gag
   7113..7346    +  misc_feature   RRE: The Rev response element (RRE) of HIV-1 allows for Rev-dependent mRNA export from the nucleus to the cytoplasm.
   7723..7749    +  CDS            Rev (fragment): human immunodeficiency virus 1 (HIV-1) Rev protein; rev; enhances nuclear export of unspliced and incompletely spliced viral mRNAs
   7753..7993    +  promoter       U6 promoter: RNA polymerase III promoter for human U6 snRNA
   8023..8098    +  misc_RNA       gRNA scaffold: guide RNA scaffold for the Streptococcus pyogenes CRISPR/Cas9 system
   8154..8271    +  misc_feature   cPPT/CTS: central polypurine tract and central termination sequence of HIV-1
