[The description below was written by a language model from this plasmid's Addgene catalogue record and pLannotate feature annotations shown in this document.]
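Description:
EPHB2 gRNA (BRDN0001147198) is a third-generation lentiviral guide RNA plasmid built on the lentiGuide-Puro backbone and designed to target the human EPHB2 gene, which encodes an Eph-family receptor tyrosine kinase. It belongs to a human kinome gRNA collection. In bacteria it is maintained at high copy through a ColE1/pUC-type origin and selected with ampicillin via the β-lactamase gene. An f1 origin, an SV40 origin and leftover lac and T7/T3 promoter elements from the cloning backbone are also annotated.

The lentiviral transfer cassette starts with an RSV promoter fused to a truncated HIV-1 5' LTR, which makes genomic RNA production independent of Tat. This is followed by the Ψ packaging signal with a partial gag segment, the Rev response element for nuclear export of the unspliced genome, and a cPPT/CTS that aids nuclear import. It ends in a ΔU3 self-inactivating 3' LTR followed by an SV40 polyadenylation signal. Within this frame, a human U6 RNA polymerase III promoter drives the EPHB2-specific spacer joined to the Streptococcus pyogenes Cas9 guide scaffold. Downstream, the EF-1α core promoter with its intron A expresses puromycin N-acetyltransferase, allowing selection of transduced mammalian cells, and a WPRE enhances transcript expression.

The plasmid carries no Cas9, so it is meant for cells that already express Cas9 or for use alongside a separate Cas9 lentivirus, typically for knockout of EPHB2. The depositor notes that the guide was designed against a GenBank reference sequence that has since been withdrawn, so users may wish to confirm its target site against current annotations.
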