Addgene plasmid #77548: EPHB2 gRNA (BRDN0001147198)
Purpose: 3rd generation lentiviral gRNA plasmid targeting human EPHB2
Depositing lab: John Doench & David Root. Depositing organization: Broad Institute. Publication: Optimized sgRNA design to maximize activity and minimize off-target effects of CRISPR-Cas9. Doench JG, Fusi N, Sullender M, Hegde M, Vaimberg EW, Donovan KF, Smith I, Tothova Z, Wilen C, Orchard R, Virgin HW, Listgarten J, Root DE. Nat Biotechnol. 2016 Jan 18. doi: 10.1038/nbt.3437. PubMed 26780180.
Backbone
  Vector backbone: lentiGuide-Puro
  Backbone manufacturer: Zhang Lab (Addgene plasmid # 52963)
  Vector type: Mammalian Expression, Lentiviral, CRISPR
  Selectable markers: Puromycin
Growth in bacteria
  Bacterial resistance: Ampicillin, 100 μg/mL
  Growth temperature: 37°C
  Growth strain: DH5alpha
  Copy number: High Copy
Gene/Insert
  Gene/Insert name: EPHB2 (alt name: EPHB2)
  gRNA/shRNA sequence: AGGTCACTGATGTAAATGCG
  Species: H. sapiens (human)
  Entrez Gene: EPHB2 (a.k.a. BDPLT22, CAPB, DRT, EK5, EPHT3, ERK, Hek5, PCBC, Tyro5)
  Promoter: hU6
  Cloning method: Unknown
  Sequencing primers: 5′ U6-F; 3′ pS2-R
Terms and licenses: Academic/Nonprofit Terms; Industry Terms: Not Available to Industry
Depositor comments: The gRNA was designed to target a Genbank reference sequence which has since been removed from the database. Note that this plasmid does NOT contain Cas9. It should be used in conjunction with lentiCas9-Blast (Addgene #52962) or otherwise with cell lines already expressing Cas9. Browse the full kinome gRNA library at http://www.addgene.org/pooled-library/broadgpp-human-kinome/ or visit http://www.broadinstitute.org/rnai/public/ for detailed protocols and information.
How to cite: EPHB2 gRNA (BRDN0001147198) was a gift from John Doench & David Root (Addgene plasmid # 77548 ; http://n2t.net/addgene:77548 ; RRID:Addgene_77548)
