>Addgene plasmid #77548 | EPHB2 gRNA (BRDN0001147198) | depositor partial sequence | sequence record 145008 | Target Sequence
AGGTCACTGATGTAAATGCG
