>Addgene plasmid #77548 | EPHB2 gRNA (BRDN0001147198) | addgene partial sequence | sequence record 187973 | hU6-F
TAGAAAGTAATAATTTCTTGGGTAGTTTGCAGTTTTAAAATTATGTTTTAAAATGGACTATCATATGCTT
ACCGTAACTTGAAAGTATTTCGATTTCTTGGCTTTATATATCTTGTGGAAAGGACGAAACACCGAGGTCA
CTGATGTAAATGCGGTTTTAGAGCTAGAAATAGCAAGTTAAAATAAGGCTAGTCCGTTATCAACTTGAAA
AAGTGGCACCGAGTCGGTGCTTTTTTAAGCTTGGCGTAACTAGATCTTGAGACAAATGGCAGTATTCATC
CACAATTTTAAAAGAAAAGGGGGGATTGGGGGGTACAGTGCAGGGGAAAGAATAGTAGACATAATAGCAA
CAGACATACAAACTAAAGAATTACAAAAACAAATTACAAAAATTCAAAATTTTCGGGTTTATTACAGGGA
CAGCAGAGATCCACTTTGGCGCCGGCTCGAGGGGGCCCGGGTGCAAAGATGGATAAAGTTTTAAACAGAG
AGGAATCTTTGCAGCTAATGGACCTTCTAGGTCTTGAAAGGAGTGGGAATTGGCTCCGGTGCCCGTCAGT
GGGCAGAGCG
